>Addgene plasmid #49383 | pmirGLO-Smad4-1719 | addgene partial sequence | sequence record 162833 | Fluc-F1 5'-AGAAGCTGCGCGGTGGTGTTGTG-3'
CTAAAGGACTGACCGGCAAGTTGGACGCCCGCAAGATCCGCGAGATTCTCATTAAGGCCAAGAAGGGCGG
CAAGATCGCCGTGTAATTCTAGTTGTTTAAACTAGCGGCCGCTAGTTTTTTTTCTTTTGCACTTTTGATC
TAGAGTCGACCTGCAGGCATGCAAGCTGATCCGGCTGCTAACAAAGCCCGAAAGGAAGCTGAGTTGGCTG
CTGCCACCGCTGAGCAATAACTAGCATAACCCCTTGGGGCGGCCGCTTCGAGCAGACATGATAAGATACA
TTGATGAGTTTGGACAAACCACAACTAGAATGCAGTGAAAAAAATGCTTTATTTGTGAAATTTGTGATGC
TATTGCTTTATTTGTAACCATTATAAGCTGCAATAAACAAGTTAACAACAACAATTGCATTCATTTTATG
TTTCAGGTTCAGGGGGAGATGTGGGAGGTTTTTTTAAGCAAGTAAAACCTCTACAAATGTGGTAAAATCG
AATTTTAACAAAATATTAACGCTTACAATTTCCTGATGCGGTATTTTCTCCTTACGCATCTGTGCGGTAT
TTCACACCGCATACGCGGATCTGCGCAGCACCATGGCCTGAAATAACCTCTGAAAGAGGAACTTGGTTAG
GTACCTTCTGAGGCGGAAAGAACCAGCTGTGGAATGTGTGTCAGTTAGGGTGTGGAAAGTCCCCAGGCTC
CCCAGCAGGCAGAAGTATGCAAAGCATGCATCTCAATTAGTCAGCAACCAGGTGTGGAAAGTCCCCAGGC
TCCCCAGCAGGCAGAAGTATGCAAAGCATGCATCTCAATTAGTCAGCAACCATAGTCCCGCCCCTAACTC
CGCCCATCCCGCCCCTAACTCCGCCCAGTTCCGCCCATTCTCCGCCCCATGGCTGACTAATTTTTTT
