>Addgene plasmid #49383 | pmirGLO-Smad4-1719 | addgene partial sequence | sequence record 162834 | Neo-R 5'-GCCCAGTCATAGCCGAATAG-3'
AGCGGCCGGAGAACCTGCGTGCAATCCATCTTGTTCAATCCCTCCGGAGCCTCCGCCACCTGATCCGCCA
CCTCCGCTCCCACCACCGGTCTGCTCGTTCTTCAGCACGCGCTCCACGAAGCTCTTGATGTACTTACCCA
TTTCATCTGGAGCGTCCTCCTGGCTGAAGTGGAGGCCCTTCACCTTCACGAACTCGGTGTTAGGGAACTT
CTTAGCTCCCTCGACAATAGCGTTGGAAAAGAACCCAGGGTCGGACTCGATGAACATCTTAGGCAGATCG
TCGCTGGCCCGAAGGTAGGCGTTGTAGTTGCGGACAATCTGGACGACGTCGGGCTTGCCTCCCTTAACGA
GAGGGATCTCGCGAGGCCAGGAGAGGGTAGGCCGTCTAACCTCGCCCTTCTCCTTGAATGGCTCCAGGTA
GGCAGCGAACTCCTCAGGCTCCAGTTTCCGCATGATCTTGCTTGGGAGCATGGTCTCGACGAAGAAGTTA
TTCTCAAGCACCATTTTCTCGCCCTCTTCGCTCTTGATCAGGGCGATATCCTCCTCGATGTCAGGCCACT
CGTCCCAGGACTCGATCACGTCCACGACACTCTCAGCATGGACGATGGCCTTGATCTTGTCTTGGTGCTC
GTAGGAGTAGTGAAAGGCCAGACAAGCCCCCCAGTCGTGGCCCACAAAGATGATTTTCTTTGGAAGGTTC
AGCAGCTCGAACCAAGCGGTGAGGTACTTGTAGTGATCCAGGAGGCGATATGAGCCATTCCCGCTCTTGC
CGGACTTACCCATTCCGATCAGATCAGGGATGATGCATCTAGCCACGGGCTCGATGTGAGGCACGACGTG
CCTCCACAGGTAGCTGGAGGCAGCGTTACCATGCAGAAAAATCACGGCGTTCTCGGCGTGCTTCTCGGAA
TCATAGTAGTTGATGAAGGAGTCCAGCACGTTCATTTGCTTGCAGCGAGCCCACCACTGAGGCCCAGTGA
TCATGCGTTTGCGTTGCTCGGGGTCGTACACCTTGGAAGCC
