[The description below was written by a language model from this plasmid's Addgene catalogue record.]
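Description:
pmirGLO-Smad4-1719 is a mammalian luciferase reporter plasmid built on the commercial pmirGLO dual-luciferase microRNA target vector. It is propagated in E. coli as a high-copy plasmid under ampicillin selection, and it carries a neomycin resistance marker that allows G418 selection in transfected mammalian cells. The total size is recorded as about 7.4 kb. No feature table accompanies the record, so the promoters and other backbone elements are not itemised.

The insert is a short, 36 bp oligonucleotide-derived fragment of the SMAD4 3'-UTR that contains binding sites for miR-17 and miR-19. The species is listed as both human and mouse, with a human reference transcript cited. It was cloned between the PmeI and XbaI sites, replacing the small stretch of polylinker between them, and both sites remain intact. In the pmirGLO design, this cloning region lies downstream of the firefly luciferase coding sequence, so the inserted fragment acts as part of the reporter's 3'-UTR. If the matching microRNAs are present in the cell and engage the sites, firefly luciferase expression is repressed. The backbone is generally understood to also carry a separate Renilla luciferase cassette that serves as an internal normalisation control.

The construct is intended for 3'-UTR reporter assays testing whether SMAD4 is a direct target of miR-17 and miR-19. Examples include comparing signal with and without microRNA mimics or inhibitors. It was deposited in connection with work on silencing the miR-17~92 cluster family in medulloblastoma.
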