Addgene plasmid #49383: pmirGLO-Smad4-1719
Purpose: Insert is a fragment of the Smad4 3'-UTR that contains miR-17 and miR-19 binding sites. To be used for 3'UTR assay.
Depositing lab: Martine Roussel. Depositing organization: St. Jude Children's Research Hospital. Publication: Silencing of the miR-17~92 cluster family inhibits medulloblastoma progression. Murphy BL, Obad S, Bihannic L, Ayrault O, Zindy F, Kauppinen S, Roussel MF. Cancer Res. 2013 Oct 21. 10.1158/0008-5472.CAN-13-0927 PubMed 24145352.
Backbone
  Vector backbone: pmirGLO
  Backbone manufacturer: Promega
  Backbone size w/o insert (bp): 7350
  Total vector size (bp): 7368
  Modifications to backbone: For cloning oligonucleotides into pmirGLO, bp 7314-7331 were excised (region between PmeI and XbaI).
  Vector type: Luciferase
  Selectable markers: Neomycin (select with G418)
Growth in bacteria
  Bacterial resistance: Ampicillin, 100 μg/mL
  Growth temperature: 37°C
  Growth strain: DH5alpha
  Growth instructions: N/A
  Copy number: High Copy
Gene/Insert
  Gene/Insert name: Smad family member 4
  Species: H. sapiens (human), M. musculus (mouse)
  Insert size (bp): 36
  GenBank ID: NM_005359.5
  Entrez Gene: SMAD4 (a.k.a. DPC4, JIP, MADH4, MYHRS)
  Cloning method: Restriction Enzyme; 5′ cloning site PmeI (not destroyed); 3′ cloning site XbaI (not destroyed)
  Sequencing primers: 5′ GAAGCTGAGTTGGCTGCT; 3′ CACTGCATTCTAGTTGTGGT
Terms and licenses: Academic/Nonprofit Terms; Industry Terms: Not Available to Industry
How to cite: pmirGLO-Smad4-1719 was a gift from Martine Roussel (Addgene plasmid # 49383 ; http://n2t.net/addgene:49383 ; RRID:Addgene_49383)
