LOCUS       Exported 7368 bp ds-DNA circular SYN 12-MAY-2021
DEFINITION  Insert is a fragment of the Smad4 3'-UTR that contains miR-17 and
            miR-19 binding sites. To be used for 3'UTR assay..
ACCESSION   .
VERSION     .
KEYWORDS    pmirGLO-Smad4-1719
SOURCE      synthetic DNA construct
  ORGANISM  synthetic DNA construct
REFERENCE   1 (bases 1 to 7368)
  AUTHORS   Murphy BL, Obad S, Bihannic L, Ayrault O, Zindy F, Kauppinen S,
            Roussel MF
  TITLE     Silencing of the miR-17~92 cluster family inhibits medulloblastoma
            progression.
  JOURNAL   Cancer Res. 2013 Oct 21.
  PUBMED    24145352
REFERENCE   2 (bases 1 to 7368)
  AUTHORS   .
  TITLE     Direct Submission
  JOURNAL   Exported May 12, 2021 from SnapGene Server 1.1.58
            http://www.snapgene.com
FEATURES             Location/Qualifiers
     source          1..7368
                     /organism="synthetic DNA construct"
                     /mol_type="other DNA"
     primer_bind     complement(60..78)
                     /label=T7 Term
                     /note="T7 terminator, reverse primer"
     polyA_signal    115..236
                     /label=SV40 poly(A) signal
                     /note="SV40 polyadenylation signal"
     primer_bind     complement(126..145)
                     /label=EBV-rev
                     /note="SV40 polyA terminator, reverse primer"
     primer_bind     180..199
                     /label=SV40pA-R
                     /note="SV40 polyA, reverse primer"
     promoter        481..838
                     /label=SV40 promoter
                     /note="SV40 enhancer and early promoter"
     primer_bind     complement(504..524)
                     /label=pBABE 3'
                     /note="SV40 enhancer, reverse primer for pBABE vectors"
     rep_origin      689..824
                     /label=SV40 ori
                     /note="SV40 origin of replication"
     primer_bind     751..770
                     /label=SV40pro-F
                     /note="SV40 promoter/origin, forward primer"
     regulatory      883..892
                     /regulatory_class="other"
                     /note="vertebrate consensus sequence for strong initiation
                     of translation (Kozak, 1987)"
     CDS             889..1821
                     /codon_start=1
                     /product="Renilla luciferase"
                     /label=hRluc
                     /note="human codon-optimized"
                     /translation="MASKVYDPEQRKRMITGPQWWARCKQMNVLDSFINYYDSEKHAEN
                     AVIFLHGNAASSYLWRHVVPHIEPVARCIIPDLIGMGKSGKSGNGSYRLLDHYKYLTAW
                     FELLNLPKKIIFVGHDWGACLAFHYSYEHQDKIKAIVHAESVVDVIESWDEWPDIEEDI
                     ALIKSEEGEKMVLENNFFVETMLPSKIMRKLEPEEFAAYLEPFKEKGEVRRPTLSWPRE
                     IPLVKGGKPDVVQIVRNYNAYLRASDDLPKMFIESDPGFFSNAIVEGAKKFPNTEFVKV
                     KGLHFSQEDAPDEMGKYIKSFVERVLKNEQ"
     CDS             1873..2664
                     /codon_start=1
                     /gene="aph(3')-II (or nptII)"
                     /product="aminoglycoside phosphotransferase from Tn5"
                     /label=NeoR/KanR
                     /note="confers resistance to neomycin, kanamycin, and G418
                     (Geneticin(R))"
                     /translation="IEQDGLHAGSPAAWVERLFGYDWAQQTIGCSDAAVFRLSAQGRPV
                     LFVKTDLSGALNELQDEAARLSWLATTGVPCAAVLDVVTEAGRDWLLLGEVPGQDLLSS
                     HLAPAEKVSIMADAMRRLHTLDPATCPFDHQAKHRIERARTRMEAGLVDQDDLDEEHQG
                     LAPAELFARLKARMPDGEDLVVTHGDACLPNIMVENGRFSGFIDCGRLGVADRYQDIAL
                     ATRDIAEELGGEWADRFLVLYGIAAPDSQRIAFYRLLDEFF"
     primer_bind     complement(1924..1943)
                     /label=Neo-R
                     /note="Neomycin resistance gene, reverse primer"
     primer_bind     2534..2553
                     /label=Neo-F
                     /note="Neomycin resistance gene, forward primer"
     polyA_signal    2728..2776
                     /note="synthetic polyadenylation signal"
     promoter        2932..3036
                     /gene="bla"
                     /label=AmpR promoter
     CDS             3037..3897
                     /codon_start=1
                     /gene="bla"
                     /product="beta-lactamase"
                     /label=AmpR
                     /note="confers resistance to ampicillin, carbenicillin, and
                     related antibiotics"
                     /translation="MSIQHFRVALIPFFAAFCLPVFAHPETLVKVKDAEDQLGARVGYI
                     ELDLNSGKILESFRPEERFPMMSTFKVLLCGAVLSRIDAGQEQLGRRIHYSQNDLVEYS
                     PVTEKHLTDGMTVRELCSAAITMSDNTAANLLLTTIGGPKELTAFLHNMGDHVTRLDRW
                     EPELNEAIPNDERDTTMPVAMATTLRKLLTGELLTLASRQQLIDWMEADKVAGPLLRSA
                     LPAGWFIADKSGAGERGSRGIIAALGPDGKPSRIVVIYTTGSQATMDERNRQIAEIGAS
                     LIKHW"
     primer_bind     complement(3255..3274)
                     /label=Amp-R
                     /note="Ampicillin resistance gene, reverse primer"
     rep_origin      complement(4055..4643)
                     /direction=LEFT
                     /label=ori
                     /note="high-copy-number ColE1/pMB1/pBR322/pUC origin of
                     replication"
     primer_bind     complement(4135..4154)
                     /label=pBR322ori-F
                     /note="pBR322 origin, forward primer"
     misc_feature    4759..5042
                     /label=cer region
                     /note="ColE1-derived recombination site that helps to
                     maintain plasmids as monomers"
     promoter        5099..5598
                     /label=PGK promoter
                     /note="mouse phosphoglycerate kinase 1 promoter"
     primer_bind     complement(5134..5157)
                     /label=MSCV-rev
                     /note="Murine stem cell virus, reverse primer"
     primer_bind     5531..5550
                     /label=mPGK-F
                     /note="Mouse PGK promoter, forward primer"
     regulatory      5639..5648
                     /regulatory_class="other"
                     /note="vertebrate consensus sequence for strong initiation
                     of translation (Kozak, 1987)"
     CDS             5645..7297
                     /codon_start=1
                     /product="firefly luciferase"
                     /label=luciferase
                     /note="synthetic luc2 version of the luciferase gene"
                     /translation="MEDAKNIKKGPAPFYPLEDGTAGEQLHKAMKRYALVPGTIAFTDA
                     HIEVDITYAEYFEMSVRLAEAMKRYGLNTNHRIVVCSENSLQFFMPVLGALFIGVAVAP
                     ANDIYNERELLNSMGISQPTVVFVSKKGLQKILNVQKKLPIIQKIIIMDSKTDYQGFQS
                     MYTFVTSHLPPGFNEYDFVPESFDRDKTIALIMNSSGSTGLPKGVALPHRTACVRFSHA
                     RDPIFGNQIIPDTAILSVVPFHHGFGMFTTLGYLICGFRVVLMYRFEEELFLRSLQDYK
                     IQSALLVPTLFSFFAKSTLIDKYDLSNLHEIASGGAPLSKEVGEAVAKRFHLPGIRQGY
                     GLTETTSAILITPEGDDKPGAVGKVVPFFEAKVVDLDTGKTLGVNQRGELCVRGPMIMS
                     GYVNNPEATNALIDKDGWLHSGDIAYWDEDEHFFIVDRLKSLIKYKGYQVAPAELESIL
                     LQHPNIFDAGVAGLPDDDAGELPAAVVVLEHGKTMTEKEIVDYVASQVTTAKKLRGGVV
                     FVDEVPKGLTGKLDARKIREILIKAKKGGKIAV"
ORIGIN
        1 catgcaagct gatccggctg ctaacaaagc ccgaaaggaa gctgagttgg ctgctgccac
       61 cgctgagcaa taactagcat aaccccttgg ggcggccgct tcgagcagac atgataagat
      121 acattgatga gtttggacaa accacaacta gaatgcagtg aaaaaaatgc tttatttgtg
      181 aaatttgtga tgctattgct ttatttgtaa ccattataag ctgcaataaa caagttaaca
      241 acaacaattg cattcatttt atgtttcagg ttcaggggga gatgtgggag gtttttttaa
      301 gcaagtaaaa cctctacaaa tgtggtaaaa tcgaatttta acaaaatatt aacgcttaca
      361 atttcctgat gcggtatttt ctccttacgc atctgtgcgg tatttcacac cgcatacgcg
      421 gatctgcgca gcaccatggc ctgaaataac ctctgaaaga ggaacttggt taggtacctt
      481 ctgaggcgga aagaaccagc tgtggaatgt gtgtcagtta gggtgtggaa agtccccagg
      541 ctccccagca ggcagaagta tgcaaagcat gcatctcaat tagtcagcaa ccaggtgtgg
      601 aaagtcccca ggctccccag caggcagaag tatgcaaagc atgcatctca attagtcagc
      661 aaccatagtc ccgcccctaa ctccgcccat cccgccccta actccgccca gttccgccca
      721 ttctccgccc catggctgac taattttttt tatttatgca gaggccgagg ccgcctcggc
      781 ctctgagcta ttccagaagt agtgaggagg cttttttgga ggcctaggct tttgcaaaaa
      841 gcttgattct tctgacacaa cagtctcgaa ccaaaggctg gagccaccat ggcttccaag
      901 gtgtacgacc ccgagcaacg caaacgcatg atcactgggc ctcagtggtg ggctcgctgc
      961 aagcaaatga acgtgctgga ctccttcatc aactactatg attccgagaa gcacgccgag
     1021 aacgccgtga tttttctgca tggtaacgct gcctccagct acctgtggag gcacgtcgtg
     1081 cctcacatcg agcccgtggc tagatgcatc atccctgatc tgatcggaat gggtaagtcc
     1141 ggcaagagcg ggaatggctc atatcgcctc ctggatcact acaagtacct caccgcttgg
     1201 ttcgagctgc tgaaccttcc aaagaaaatc atctttgtgg gccacgactg gggggcttgt
     1261 ctggcctttc actactccta cgagcaccaa gacaagatca aggccatcgt ccatgctgag
     1321 agtgtcgtgg acgtgatcga gtcctgggac gagtggcctg acatcgagga ggatatcgcc
     1381 ctgatcaaga gcgaagaggg cgagaaaatg gtgcttgaga ataacttctt cgtcgagacc
     1441 atgctcccaa gcaagatcat gcggaaactg gagcctgagg agttcgctgc ctacctggag
     1501 ccattcaagg agaagggcga ggttagacgg cctaccctct cctggcctcg cgagatccct
     1561 ctcgttaagg gaggcaagcc cgacgtcgtc cagattgtcc gcaactacaa cgcctacctt
     1621 cgggccagcg acgatctgcc taagatgttc atcgagtccg accctgggtt cttttccaac
     1681 gctattgtcg agggagctaa gaagttccct aacaccgagt tcgtgaaggt gaagggcctc
     1741 cacttcagcc aggaggacgc tccagatgaa atgggtaagt acatcaagag cttcgtggag
     1801 cgcgtgctga agaacgagca gaccggtggt gggagcggag gtggcggatc aggtggcgga
     1861 ggctccggag ggattgaaca agatggattg cacgcaggtt ctccggccgc ttgggtggag
     1921 aggctattcg gctatgactg ggcacaacag acaatcggct gctctgatgc cgccgtgttc
     1981 cggctgtcag cgcaggggcg cccggttctt tttgtcaaga ccgacctgtc cggtgccctg
     2041 aatgaactgc aggacgaggc agcgcggcta tcgtggctgg ccacgacggg cgttccttgc
     2101 gcagctgtgc tcgacgttgt cactgaagcg ggaagggact ggctgctatt gggcgaagtg
     2161 ccggggcagg atctcctgtc atctcacctt gctcctgccg agaaagtatc catcatggct
     2221 gatgcaatgc ggcggctgca tacgcttgat ccggctacct gcccattcga ccaccaagcg
     2281 aaacatcgca tcgagcgagc acgtactcgg atggaagccg gtcttgtcga tcaggatgat
     2341 ctggacgaag agcatcaggg gctcgcgcca gccgaactgt tcgccaggct caaggcgcgc
     2401 atgcccgacg gcgaggatct cgtcgtgacc catggcgatg cctgcttgcc gaatatcatg
     2461 gtggaaaatg gccgcttttc tggattcatc gactgtggcc ggctgggtgt ggcggaccgc
     2521 tatcaggaca tagcgttggc tacccgtgat attgctgaag agcttggcgg cgaatgggct
     2581 gaccgcttcc tcgtgcttta cggtatcgcc gctcccgatt cgcagcgcat cgccttctat
     2641 cgccttcttg acgagttctt ctgagcggga ctctggggtt cgaaatgacc gaccaagcga
     2701 cgcccaacct gccatcacga tggccgcaat aaaatatctt tattttcatt acatctgtgt
     2761 gttggttttt tgtgtgaatc gatagcgata aggatcctct ttgcgcttgc gttttccctt
     2821 gtccagatag cccagtagct gacattcatc cggggtcagc accgtttctg cggactggct
     2881 ttctacgtaa tggtttctta gacgtcaggt ggcacttttc ggggaaatgt gcgcggaacc
     2941 cctatttgtt tatttttcta aatacattca aatatgtatc cgctcatgag acaataaccc
     3001 tgataaatgc ttcaataata ttgaaaaagg aagagtatga gtattcaaca tttccgtgtc
     3061 gcccttattc ccttttttgc ggcattttgc cttcctgttt ttgctcaccc agaaacgctg
     3121 gtgaaagtaa aagatgctga agatcagttg ggtgcacgag tgggttacat cgaactggat
     3181 ctcaacagcg gtaagatcct tgagagtttt cgccccgaag aacgttttcc aatgatgagc
     3241 actttcaaag ttctgctatg tggcgcggta ttatcccgta ttgacgccgg gcaagagcaa
     3301 ctcggtcgcc gcatacacta ttctcagaat gacttggttg agtactcacc agtcacagaa
     3361 aagcatctta cggatggcat gacagtaaga gaattatgca gtgctgccat aaccatgagt
     3421 gataacactg cggccaactt acttctgaca actatcggag gaccgaagga gctaaccgct
     3481 tttttgcaca acatggggga tcatgtaact cgccttgatc gttgggaacc ggagctgaat
     3541 gaagccatac caaacgacga gcgtgacacc acgatgcctg tagcaatggc aacaacgttg
     3601 cgcaaactat taactggcga actacttact ctagcttccc ggcaacaatt aatagactgg
     3661 atggaggcgg ataaagttgc aggaccactt ctgcgctcgg cccttccggc tggctggttt
     3721 attgctgata aatctggagc cggtgagcgt gggtctcgcg gtatcattgc agcactgggg
     3781 ccagatggta agccctcccg tatcgtagtt atctacacga cggggagtca ggcaactatg
     3841 gatgaacgaa atagacagat cgctgagata ggtgcctcac tgattaagca ttggtaattc
     3901 gaaatgaccg accaagcgac gcccaaccgg tatcagctca ctcaaaggcg gtaatacggt
     3961 tatccacaga atcaggggat aacgcaggaa agaacatgtg agcaaaaggc cagcaaaagg
     4021 ccaggaaccg taaaaaggcc gcgttgctgg cgtttttcca taggctccgc ccccctgacg
     4081 agcatcacaa aaatcgacgc tcaagtcaga ggtggcgaaa cccgacagga ctataaagat
     4141 accaggcgtt tccccctgga agctccctcg tgcgctctcc tgttccgacc ctgccgctta
     4201 ccggatacct gtccgccttt ctcccttcgg gaagcgtggc gctttctcat agctcacgct
     4261 gtaggtatct cagttcggtg taggtcgttc gctccaagct gggctgtgtg cacgaacccc
     4321 ccgttcagcc cgaccgctgc gccttatccg gtaactatcg tcttgagtcc aacccggtaa
     4381 gacacgactt atcgccactg gcagcagcca ctggtaacag gattagcaga gcgaggtatg
     4441 taggcggtgc tacagagttc ttgaagtggt ggcctaacta cggctacact agaaggacag
     4501 tatttggtat ctgcgctctg ctgaagccag ttaccttcgg aaaaagagtt ggtagctctt
     4561 gatccggcaa acaaaccacc gctggtagcg gtggtttttt tgtttgcaag cagcagatta
     4621 cgcgcagaaa aaaaggattt caagaagatc ctttgatctt ttctacgggg tctgacgctc
     4681 agtggaacga aaactcacgt taagggattt tggtcatgag attatcaaaa aggatcttca
     4741 cctagatcct tttatagtcc ggaaatacag gaacgcacgc tggatggccc ttcgctggga
     4801 tggtgaaacc atgaaaaatg gcagcttcag tggattaagt gggggtaatg tggcctgtac
     4861 cctctggttg cataggtatt catacggtta aaatttatca ggcgcgattg cggcagtttt
     4921 tcgggtggtt tgttgccatt tttacctgtc tgctgccgtg atcgcgctga acgcgtttta
     4981 gcggtgcgta caattaaggg attatggtaa atccacttac tgtctgccct cgtagccatc
     5041 gagataaacc gcagtactcc ggccacgatg cgtccggcgt agaggatcga gatctaccgg
     5101 gtaggggagg cgcttttccc aaggcagtct ggagcatgcg ctttagcagc cccgctgggc
     5161 acttggcgct acacaagtgg cctctggcct cgcacacatt ccacatccac cggtaggcgc
     5221 caaccggctc cgttctttgg tggccccttc gcgccacctt ctactcctcc cctagtcagg
     5281 aagttccccc ccgccccgca gctcgcgtcg tgcaggacgt gacaaatgga agtagcacgt
     5341 ctcactagtc tcgtgcagat ggacagcacc gctgagcaat ggaagcgggt aggcctttgg
     5401 ggcagcggcc aatagcagct ttgctccttc gctttctggg ctcagaggct gggaaggggt
     5461 gggtccgggg gcgggctcag gggcgggctc aggggcgggg cgggcgcccg aaggtcctcc
     5521 ggaggcccgg cattctgcac gcttcaaaag cgcacgtctg ccgcgctgtt ctcctcttcc
     5581 tcatctccgg gcctttcgac ctgcagccca agcttggcaa tccggtactg ttggtaaagc
     5641 caccatggaa gatgccaaaa acattaagaa gggcccagcg ccattctacc cactcgaaga
     5701 cgggaccgcc ggcgagcagc tgcacaaagc catgaagcgc tacgccctgg tgcccggcac
     5761 catcgccttt accgacgcac atatcgaggt ggacattacc tacgccgagt acttcgagat
     5821 gagcgttcgg ctggcagaag ctatgaagcg ctatgggctg aatacaaacc atcggatcgt
     5881 ggtgtgcagc gagaatagct tgcagttctt catgcccgtg ttgggtgccc tgttcatcgg
     5941 tgtggctgtg gccccagcta acgacatcta caacgagcgc gagctgctga acagcatggg
     6001 catcagccag cccaccgtcg tattcgtgag caagaaaggg ctgcaaaaga tcctcaacgt
     6061 gcaaaagaag ctaccgatca tacaaaagat catcatcatg gatagcaaga ccgactacca
     6121 gggcttccaa agcatgtaca ccttcgtgac ttcccatttg ccacccggct tcaacgagta
     6181 cgacttcgtg cccgagagct tcgaccggga caaaaccatc gccctgatca tgaacagtag
     6241 tggcagtacc ggattgccca agggcgtagc cctaccgcac cgcaccgctt gtgtccgatt
     6301 cagtcatgcc cgcgacccca tcttcggcaa ccagatcatc cccgacaccg ctatcctcag
     6361 cgtggtgcca tttcaccacg gcttcggcat gttcaccacg ctgggctact tgatctgcgg
     6421 ctttcgggtc gtgctcatgt accgcttcga ggaggagcta ttcttgcgca gcttgcaaga
     6481 ctataagatt caatctgccc tgctggtgcc cacactattt agcttcttcg ctaagagcac
     6541 tctcatcgac aagtacgacc taagcaactt gcacgagatc gccagcggcg gggcgccgct
     6601 cagcaaggag gtaggtgagg ccgtggccaa acgcttccac ctaccaggca tccgccaggg
     6661 ctacggcctg acagaaacaa ccagcgccat tctgatcacc cccgaagggg acgacaagcc
     6721 tggcgcagta ggcaaggtgg tgcccttctt cgaggctaag gtggtggact tggacaccgg
     6781 taagacactg ggtgtgaacc agcgcggcga gctgtgcgtc cgtggcccca tgatcatgag
     6841 cggctacgtt aacaaccccg aggctacaaa cgctctcatc gacaaggacg gctggctgca
     6901 cagcggcgac atcgcctact gggacgagga cgagcacttc ttcatcgtgg accggctgaa
     6961 gagcctgatc aaatacaagg gctaccaggt agccccagcc gaactggaga gcatcctgct
     7021 gcaacacccc aacatcttcg acgccggggt cgccggcctg cccgacgacg atgccggcga
     7081 gctgcccgcc gcagtcgtcg tgctggaaca cggtaaaacc atgaccgaga aggagatcgt
     7141 ggactatgtg gccagccagg ttacaaccgc caagaagctg cgcggtggtg ttgtgttcgt
     7201 ggacgaggtg cctaaaggac tgaccggcaa gttggacgcc cgcaagatcc gcgagattct
     7261 cattaaggcc aagaagggcg gcaagatcgc cgtgtaattc tagttgttta aactagcggc
     7321 cgctagtttt ttttcttttg cacttttgat ctagagtcga cctgcagg
//
